Addgene plasmid #100794: HA-mus-Bnip3_Exon(2+3)
Purpose: Mammalian expression of Bnip3_Exon2+3 splice variant
Depositing lab: Joseph Gordon. Depositing organization: University of Manitoba.
Backbone
  Vector backbone: pcDNA3.1(+)
  Backbone size w/o insert (bp): 5400
  Vector type: Mammalian Expression
Growth in bacteria
  Bacterial resistance: Ampicillin, 100 μg/mL
  Growth temperature: 37°C
  Growth strain: DH5alpha
  Copy number: High Copy
Gene/Insert
  Gene/Insert name: mouse-BNIP3_Exon(2+3)
  Species: M. musculus (mouse)
  Insert size (bp): 44
  Mutation: Exon2 and Exon3 deletion
  Entrez Gene: Bnip3 (a.k.a. Nip3)
  Promoter: CMV
  Tag / fusion protein: HA (N terminal on insert)
  Cloning method: Restriction Enzyme; 5′ cloning site EcoRI (not destroyed); 3′ cloning site XhoI (not destroyed)
  Sequencing primers: 5′ T9; 3′ Sp8
Terms and licenses: Academic/Nonprofit Terms; Industry Terms: Not Available to Industry
How to cite: HA-mus-Bnip3_Exon(2+3) was a gift from Joseph Gordon (Addgene plasmid # 100794 ; http://n2t.net/addgene:100794 ; RRID:Addgene_100794)
