[The description below was written by a language model from this plasmid's Addgene catalogue record and pLannotate feature annotations shown in this document.]
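Description:
HA-mus-Bnip3_Exon(2+3) is a mammalian expression plasmid built on the pcDNA3.1(+) backbone, designed to produce an N-terminally HA-tagged splice variant of mouse Bnip3 (also known as Nip3) that lacks exons 2 and 3. The insert was cloned between EcoRI and XhoI sites, both retained, and sits downstream of the human cytomegalovirus immediate-early enhancer and promoter, with the bovine growth hormone polyadenylation signal terminating the transcript. A T7 promoter upstream and an SP6 promoter on the opposite strand downstream flank the cloning region and can serve for in vitro transcription or as sequencing priming sites.

The recorded insert is very short (44 bp), which agrees with the total sequenced length of 5,476 nt against a backbone of about 5,400 bp. This suggests that skipping these exons yields a severely truncated open reading frame, although the record does not describe the encoded product. The annotation detects an HA epitope fragment at the start of the insert region. Small hits to CIBN, an HIV-1 LTR, lacI, ble and bom are short fragment matches and are probably annotation artefacts or backbone remnants rather than functional parts.

For propagation in E. coli the plasmid carries a high-copy ColE1/pUC-type origin and a β-lactamase gene with its own promoter conferring ampicillin resistance, and an f1 origin allows single-stranded DNA production. A neomycin phosphotransferase cassette driven by the SV40 early promoter and ended by the SV40 poly(A) signal permits G418 selection of stably transfected mammalian cells. The construct is intended for transient or stable expression of this Bnip3 isoform in mammalian cells, with detection through the HA tag.
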