Features (pLannotate 1.2.2; 22 found; start..end, strand, type, name):
     25..404     +  enhancer       CMV enhancer: human cytomegalovirus immediate early enhancer
    405..608     +  promoter       CMV promoter: human cytomegalovirus (CMV) immediate early promoter
    604..637     +  LTR            5' LTR (truncated) (fragment): truncated 5' long terminal repeat (LTR) from HIV-1
    653..671     +  promoter       T7 promoter: promoter for bacteriophage T7 RNA polymerase
    697..722     +  CDS            3xHA (fragment): three tandem HA epitope tags
    762..782     +  CDS            CIBN (fragment): N-terminal portion of the CIB1 transcription factor from Arabidopsis thaliana binds to CRY2 (cryptochrome 2) that has absorbed blue light (Kennedy et al., 2010)
    819..837     -  promoter       SP6 promoter: promoter for bacteriophage SP6 RNA polymerase
    863..1087    +  polyA_signal   bGH poly(A) signal: bovine growth hormone polyadenylation signal
   1091..1112    +  promoter       SV40 promoter (fragment): SV40 enhancer and early promoter
   1133..1561    +  rep_origin     f1 ori (sequence partly withheld): f1 bacteriophage origin of replication; arrow indicates direction of (+) strand synthesis
   1575..1904    +  promoter       SV40 promoter: SV40 enhancer and early promoter
   1971..2762    +  CDS            neo: KKA2_KLEPN - Also known as kan, nptII. Experimental evidence at protein level: Swiss-Prot protein existence level 1. Resistance to kanamycin, neomycin, paromomycin, ribostamycin, butirosin and gentamicin B. From Klebsiella pneumoniae.
   2786..2944    +  CDS            ble (fragment): BLE_KLEPN - Experimental evidence at protein level: Swiss-Prot protein existence level 1. Binding protein with a strong affinity to the bleomycin family of antibiotics. Binds to CL990; an antimitotic-antibiotic compound. From Klebsiella pneumoniae.
   2939..3060    +  polyA_signal   SV40 poly(A) signal: SV40 polyadenylation signal
   3133..3149    -  protein_bind   lac operator: The lac repressor binds to the lac operator to inhibit transcription in E. coli. This inhibition can be relieved by adding lactose or isopropyl-β-D-thiogalactopyranoside (IPTG). lac repressor encoded by lacI
   3157..3187    -  promoter       lac promoter: promoter for the E. coli lac operon
   3202..3223    -  protein_bind   CAP binding site: CAP binding activates transcription in the presence of cAMP. E. coli catabolite activator protein
   3236..3328    -  CDS            lacI (fragment): lac repressor; lacI; The lac repressor binds to the lac operator to inhibit transcription in E. coli. This inhibition can be relieved by adding lactose or isopropyl-β-D-thiogalactopyranoside (IPTG).
   3511..4099    -  rep_origin     ori: high-copy-number ColE1/pMB1/pBR322/pUC origin of replication
   4270..5130    -  CDS            AmpR: β-lactamase; bla; confers resistance to ampicillin, carbenicillin, and related antibiotics
   5131..5235    -  promoter       AmpR promoter: bla
   5294..5346    -  misc_feature   bom (fragment): basis of mobility region from pBR322
>Addgene plasmid #100794 | HA-mus-Bnip3_Exon(2+3) | addgene full sequence | sequence record 193240 | Addgene NGS Result
ATGTACGGGCCAGATATACGCGTTGACATTGATTATTGACTAGTTATTAATAGTAATCAATTACGGGGTC
ATTAGTTCATAGCCCATATATGGAGTTCCGCGTTACATAACTTACGGTAAATGGCCCGCCTGGCTGACCG
CCCAACGACCCCCGCCCATTGACGTCAATAATGACGTATGTTCCCATAGTAACGCCAATAGGGACTTTCC
ATTGACGTCAATGGGTGGAGTATTTACGGTAAACTGCCCACTTGGCAGTACATCAAGTGTATCATATGCC
AAGTACGCCCCCTATTGACGTCAATGACGGTAAATGGCCCGCCTGGCATTATGCCCAGTACATGACCTTA
TGGGACTTTCCTACTTGGCAGTACATCTACGTATTAGTCATCGCTATTACCATGGTGATGCGGTTTTGGC
AGTACATCAATGGGCGTGGATAGCGGTTTGACTCACGGGGATTTCCAAGTCTCCACCCCATTGACGTCAA
TGGGAGTTTGTTTTGGCACCAAAATCAACGGGACTTTCCAAAATGTCGTAACAACTCCGCCCCATTGACG
CAAATGGGCGGTAGGCGTGTACGGTGGGAGGTCTATATAAGCAGAGCTCTCTGGCTAACTAGAGAACCCA
CTGCTTACTGGCTTATCGAAATTAATACGACTCACTATAGGGAGACCCAAGCTTGGTACCATGGCGTACC
CATACGATGTTCCAGATTACGCCGGATCCATCGATGTCGACGAATTCATGTCGCAGAGCGGGGAGAAGAA
GAGAAGTTGAAAGTATCCTGACTCGAGCATGCATCTAGAGGGCCCTATTCTATAGTGTCACCTAAATGCT
AGAGCTCGCTGATCAGCCTCGACTGTGCCTTCTAGTTGCCAGCCATCTGTTGTTTGCCCCTCCCCCGTGC
CTTCCTTGACCCTGGAAGGTGCCACTCCCACTGTCCTTTCCTAATAAAATGAGGAAATTGCATCGCATTG
TCTGAGTAGGTGTCATTCTATTCTGGGGGGTGGGGTGGGGCAGGACAGCAAGGGGGAGGATTGGGAAGAC
AATAGCAGGCATGCTGGGGATGCGGTGGGCTCTATGGCTTCTGAGGCGGAAAGAACCAGCTGGGGCTCTA
GGGGGTATCCCC
[124 nt withheld, positions 1133-1256]
C
[91 nt withheld, positions 1258-1348]
A
[49 nt withheld, positions 1350-1398]
CCTTTGACGTTGGAGTCCACGTTCTTT
[37 nt withheld, positions 1426-1462]
ACCCTATCTCGGTCTATTCTTTTGATTTATAAGGGATTTTGCCGATTTCGGCCTATTGGTTAAAAAATGA
GCTGATTTAACAAAAATTTAACGCGAATTAATTCTGTGGAATGTGTGTCAGTTAGGGTGTGGAAAGTCCC
CAGGCTCCCCAGCAGGCAGAAGTATGCAAAGCATGCATCTCAATTAGTCAGCAACCAGGTGTGGAAAGTC
CCCAGGCTCCCCAGCAGGCAGAAGTATGCAAAGCATGCATCTCAATTAGTCAGCAACCATAGTCCCGCCC
CTAACTCCGCCCATCCCGCCCCTAACTCCGCCCAGTTCCGCCCATTCTCCGCCCCATGGCTGACTAATTT
TTTTTATTTATGCAGAGGCCGAGGCCGCCTCTGCCTCTGAGCTATTCCAGAAGTAGTGAGGAGGCTTTTT
TGGAGGCCTAGGCTTTTGCAAAAAGCTCCCGGGAGCTTGTATATCCATTTTCGGATCTGATCAAGAGACA
GGATGAGGATCGTTTCGCATGATTGAACAAGATGGATTGCACGCAGGTTCTCCGGCCGCTTGGGTGGAGA
GGCTATTCGGCTATGACTGGGCACAACAGACAATCGGCTGCTCTGATGCCGCCGTGTTCCGGCTGTCAGC
GCAGGGGCGCCCGGTTCTTTTTGTCAAGACCGACCTGTCCGGTGCCCTGAATGAACTGCAGGACGAGGCA
GCGCGGCTATCGTGGCTGGCCACGACGGGCGTTCCTTGCGCAGCTGTGCTCGACGTTGTCACTGAAGCGG
GAAGGGACTGGCTGCTATTGGGCGAAGTGCCGGGGCAGGATCTCCTGTCATCTCACCTTGCTCCTGCCGA
GAAAGTATCCATCATGGCTGATGCAATGCGGCGGCTGCATACGCTTGATCCGGCTACCTGCCCATTCGAC
CACCAAGCGAAACATCGCATCGAGCGAGCACGTACTCGGATGGAAGCCGGTCTTGTCGATCAGGATGATC
TGGACGAAGAGCATCAGGGGCTCGCGCCAGCCGAACTGTTCGCCAGGCTCAAGGCGCGCATGCCCGACGG
CGAGGATCTCGTCGTGACCCATGGCGATGCCTGCTTGCCGAATATCATGGTGGAAAATGGCCGCTTTTCT
GGATTCATCGACTGTGGCCGGCTGGGTGTGGCGGACCGCTATCAGGACATAGCGTTGGCTACCCGTGATA
TTGCTGAAGAGCTTGGCGGCGAATGGGCTGACCGCTTCCTCGTGCTTTACGGTATCGCCGCTCCCGATTC
GCAGCGCATCGCCTTCTATCGCCTTCTTGACGAGTTCTTCTGAGCGGGACTCTGGGGTTCGAAATGACCG
ACCAAGCGACGCCCAACCTGCCATCACGAGATTTCGATTCCACCGCCGCCTTCTATGAAAGGTTGGGCTT
CGGAATCGTTTTCCGGGACGCCGGCTGGATGATCCTCCAGCGCGGGGATCTCATGCTGGAGTTCTTCGCC
CACCCCAACTTGTTTATTGCAGCTTATAATGGTTACAAATAAAGCAATAGCATCACAAATTTCACAAATA
AAGCATTTTTTTCACTGCATTCTAGTTGTGGTTTGTCCAAACTCATCAATGTATCTTATCATGTCTGTAT
ACCGTCGACCTCTAGCTAGAGCTTGGCGTAATCATGGTCATAGCTGTTTCCTGTGTGAAATTGTTATCCG
CTCACAATTCCACACAACATACGAGCCGGAAGCATAAAGTGTAAAGCCTGGGGTGCCTAATGAGTGAGCT
AACTCACATTAATTGCGTTGCGCTCACTGCCCGCTTTCCAGTCGGGAAACCTGTCGTGCCAGCTGCATTA
ATGAATCGGCCAACGCGCGGGGAGAGGCGGTTTGCGTATTGGGCGCTCTTCCGCTTCCTCGCTCACTGAC
TCGCTGCGCTCGGTCGTTCGGCTGCGGCGAGCGGTATCAGCTCACTCAAAGGCGGTAATACGGTTATCCA
CAGAATCAGGGGATAACGCAGGAAAGAACATGTGAGCAAAAGGCCAGCAAAAGGCCAGGAACCGTAAAAA
GGCCGCGTTGCTGGCGTTTTTCCATAGGCTCCGCCCCCCTGACGAGCATCACAAAAATCGACGCTCAAGT
CAGAGGTGGCGAAACCCGACAGGACTATAAAGATACCAGGCGTTTCCCCCTGGAAGCTCCCTCGTGCGCT
CTCCTGTTCCGACCCTGCCGCTTACCGGATACCTGTCCGCCTTTCTCCCTTCGGGAAGCGTGGCGCTTTC
TCATAGCTCACGCTGTAGGTATCTCAGTTCGGTGTAGGTCGTTCGCTCCAAGCTGGGCTGTGTGCACGAA
CCCCCCGTTCAGCCCGACCGCTGCGCCTTATCCGGTAACTATCGTCTTGAGTCCAACCCGGTAAGACACG
ACTTATCGCCACTGGCAGCAGCCACTGGTAACAGGATTAGCAGAGCGAGGTATGTAGGCGGTGCTACAGA
GTTCTTGAAGTGGTGGCCTAACTACGGCTACACTAGAAGAACAGTATTTGGTATCTGCGCTCTGCTGAAG
CCAGTTACCTTCGGAAAAAGAGTTGGTAGCTCTTGATCCGGCAAACAAACCACCGCTGGTAGCGGTGGTT
TTTTTGTTTGCAAGCAGCAGATTACGCGCAGAAAAAAAGGATCTCAAGAAGATCCTTTGATCTTTTCTAC
GGGGTCTGACGCTCAGTGGAACGAAAACTCACGTTAAGGGATTTTGGTCATGAGATTATCAAAAAGGATC
TTCACCTAGATCCTTTTAAATTAAAAATGAAGTTTTAAATCAATCTAAAGTATATATGAGTAAACTTGGT
CTGACAGTTACCAATGCTTAATCAGTGAGGCACCTATCTCAGCGATCTGTCTATTTCGTTCATCCATAGT
TGCCTGACTCCCCGTCGTGTAGATAACTACGATACGGGAGGGCTTACCATCTGGCCCCAGTGCTGCAATG
ATACCGCGAGACCCACGCTCACCGGCTCCAGATTTATCAGCAATAAACCAGCCAGCCGGAAGGGCCGAGC
GCAGAAGTGGTCCTGCAACTTTATCCGCCTCCATCCAGTCTATTAATTGTTGCCGGGAAGCTAGAGTAAG
TAGTTCGCCAGTTAATAGTTTGCGCAACGTTGTTGCCATTGCTACAGGCATCGTGGTGTCACGCTCGTCG
TTTGGTATGGCTTCATTCAGCTCCGGTTCCCAACGATCAAGGCGAGTTACATGATCCCCCATGTTGTGCA
AAAAAGCGGTTAGCTCCTTCGGTCCTCCGATCGTTGTCAGAAGTAAGTTGGCCGCAGTGTTATCACTCAT
GGTTATGGCAGCACTGCATAATTCTCTTACTGTCATGCCATCCGTAAGATGCTTTTCTGTGACTGGTGAG
TACTCAACCAAGTCATTCTGAGAATAGTGTATGCGGCGACCGAGTTGCTCTTGCCCGGCGTCAATACGGG
ATAATACCGCGCCACATAGCAGAACTTTAAAAGTGCTCATCATTGGAAAACGTTCTTCGGGGCGAAAACT
CTCAAGGATCTTACCGCTGTTGAGATCCAGTTCGATGTAACCCACTCGTGCACCCAACTGATCTTCAGCA
TCTTTTACTTTCACCAGCGTTTCTGGGTGAGCAAAAACAGGAAGGCAAAATGCCGCAAAAAAGGGAATAA
GGGCGACACGGAAATGTTGAATACTCATACTCTTCCTTTTTCAATATTATTGAAGCATTTATCAGGGTTA
TTGTCTCATGAGCGGATACATATTTGAATGTATTTAGAAAAATAAACAAATAGGGGTTCCGCGCACATTT
CCCCGAAAAGTGCCACCTGACGTCGACGGATCGGGAGATCTCCCGATCCCCTATGGTGCACTCTCAGTAC
AATCTGCTCTGATGCCGCATAGTTAAGCCAGTATCTGCTCCCTGCTTGTGTGTTGGAGGTCGCTGAGTAG
TGCGCGAGCAAAATTTAAGCTACAACAAGGCAAGGCTTGACCGACAATTGCATGAAGAATCTGCTTAGGG
TTAGGCGTTTTGCGCTGCTTCGCG
