>Addgene plasmid #100794 | HA-mus-Bnip3_Exon(2+3) | depositor partial sequence | sequence record 197766 | mouse BNIP3Δ(2+3)
ATGTCGCAGAGCGGGGAGAAGAAGAGAAGTTGAAAGTATCCTGA
